Addgene plasmid #239051: pBAD-GreenPy1Low
Purpose: Bacterial expression of low affinity green fluorescent pyruvate biosensor GreenPy1Low
Depositing lab: Robert Campbell. Depositing organization: The University of Tokyo. Publication: High-performance genetically-encoded green and red fluorescent biosensors for pyruvate. Imai S, Hario S, Suerte C, Yamaguchi I, Sakoi K, Terai T, Takahashi-Yamashiro K, Campbell RE. bioRxiv 2025.04.17.649293 10.1101/2025.04.17.649293.
Backbone
  Vector backbone: pBAD
  Vector type: Bacterial Expression
Growth in bacteria
  Bacterial resistance: Ampicillin, 100 μg/mL
  Growth temperature: 37°C
  Growth strain: DH5alpha
  Copy number: High Copy
Gene/Insert
  Gene/Insert name: GreenPy1Low
  Species: Synthetic
  Insert size (bp): 1263
  Cloning method: Restriction Enzyme; 5′ cloning site XhoI (not destroyed); 3′ cloning site HindIII (not destroyed)
Terms and licenses: Academic/Nonprofit Terms; Industry Terms: Not Available to Industry
Depositor comments: Please visit ttps://doi.org/10.1101/2025.04.17.649293 for bioRxiv preprint.
How to cite: pBAD-GreenPy1Low was a gift from Robert Campbell (Addgene plasmid # 239051 ; http://n2t.net/addgene:239051 ; RRID:Addgene_239051)
