[The description below was written by a language model from this plasmid's Addgene catalogue record and pLannotate feature annotations shown in this document.]
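Description:
pBAD-GreenPy1Low is a 5,330 bp bacterial expression plasmid built on the pBAD backbone that produces GreenPy1Low, the low-affinity version of a genetically encoded green fluorescent biosensor for pyruvate. It replicates in E. coli from a ColE1/pMB1-type origin, listed as high copy, and is selected with ampicillin through the β-lactamase gene driven by its own promoter. Remnants typical of pBR322-derived backbones are also annotated: the bom mobility region, a short rop fragment, and a small fragment matched to an RSF origin. The latter is probably an annotation of related origin sequence rather than a second functional replicon.

Expression is controlled by the arabinose system. The araC regulator is encoded divergently from the araBAD promoter, so transcription of the insert is repressed without L-arabinose and induced when it is added. Downstream of the promoter lies an N-terminal leader in which the annotation identifies a short fragment consistent with a polyhistidine segment, the T7 gene 10 leader that aids translation, and the Xpress epitope with its enterokinase cleavage site. The synthetic 1,263 bp sensor coding sequence was cloned between XhoI and HindIII sites, both retained. Within it, the feature table recognises only a GFP-derived region matched to a circularly permuted EGFP. The flanking portions of the insert are unannotated and presumably form the pyruvate-binding domain, whose identity the record does not state. Transcription ends at the rrnB T1 and T2 terminators, preceded by a 5S rRNA segment from the same operon.

The construct is intended for producing the sensor protein in bacteria, for example for purification and in vitro characterisation of its fluorescence response to pyruvate.
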