Features (pLannotate 1.2.2; 15 found; start..end, strand, type, name):
      1..57      +  rep_origin     RSF ori (fragment): Plasmids containing the RSF 1030 origin of replication can be propagated in E. coli cells that contain additional plasmids with compatible origins.
     62..202     -  misc_feature   bom: basis of mobility region from pBR322
    304..344     -  CDS            rop (fragment): Rop protein, which maintains plasmids at low copy number; rop
    466..1344    -  CDS            araC: L-arabinose regulatory protein; araC
   1371..1655    +  promoter       araBAD promoter: araBAD; promoter of the L-arabinose operon of E. coli; the araC regulatory gene is transcribed in the opposite direction (Guzman et al., 1995)
   1701..1721    +  CDS            capTEV™ (fragment): composite tag for in vivo biotinylation, TEV protease cleavage, and 6xHis tagging
   1722..1754    +  CDS            T7 tag (gene 10 leader): leader peptide from bacteriophage T7 gene 10 promotes efficient translation in E. coli
   1758..1781    +  CDS            Xpress™ tag: Xpress™ epitope tag, including an enterokinase recognition and cleavage site
   2139..2861    +  CDS            cEGFP: cEGFP is a basic (constitutively fluorescent) green fluorescent protein published in 2008, derived from Aequorea victoria.
   3152..3267    +  ncRNA          5S rRNA: Accession: RF00001 - 5S ribosomal RNA
   3271..3357    +  terminator     rrnB T1 terminator: Escherichia coli rrnB; transcription terminator T1 from the E. coli rrnB gene
   3449..3476    +  terminator     rrnB T2 terminator: transcription terminator T2 from the E. coli rrnB gene
   3495..3586    +  promoter       AmpR promoter: bla
   3587..4447    +  CDS            AmpR: β-lactamase; bla; confers resistance to ampicillin, carbenicillin, and related antibiotics
   4618..5206    +  rep_origin     ori: high-copy-number ColE1/pMB1/pBR322/pUC origin of replication
>Addgene plasmid #239051 | pBAD-GreenPy1Low | addgene full sequence | sequence record 476975 | Addgene NGS Result
CCGCTCGCCGCAGCCGAACGACCGAGCGCAGCGAGTCAGTGAGCGAGGAAGCGGAAGAGCGCCTGATGCG
GTATTTTCTCCTTACGCATCTGTGCGGTATTTCACACCGCATATGGTGCACTCTCAGTACAATCTGCTCT
GATGCCGCATAGTTAAGCCAGTATACACTCCGCTATCGCTACGTGACTGGGTCATGGCTGCGCCCCGACA
CCCGCCAACACCCGCTGACGCGCCCTGACGGGCTTGTCTGCTCCCGGCATCCGCTTACAGACAAGCTGTG
ACCGTCTCCGGGAGCTGCATGTGTCAGAGGTTTTCACCGTCATCACCGAAACGCGCGAGGCAGCAGATCA
ATTCGCGCGCGAAGGCGAAGCGGCATGCATAATGTGCCTGTCAAATGGACGAAGCAGGGATTCTGCAAAC
CCTATGCTACTCCGTCAAGCCGTCAATTGTCTGATTCGTTACCAATTATGACAACTTGACGGCTACATCA
TTCACTTTTTCTTCACAACCGGCACGGAACTCGCTCGGGCTGGCCCCGGTGCATTTTTTAAATACCCGCG
AGAAATAGAGTTGATCGTCAAAACCAACATTGCGACCGACGGTGGCGATAGGCATCCGGGTGGTGCTCAA
AAGCAGCTTCGCCTGGCTGATACGTTGGTCCTCGCGCCAGCTTAAGACGCTAATCCCTAACTGCTGGCGG
AAAAGATGTGACAGACGCGACGGCGACAAGCAAACATGCTGTGCGACGCTGGCGATATCAAAATTGCTGT
CTGCCAGGTGATCGCTGATGTACTGACAAGCCTCGCGTACCCGATTATCCATCGGTGGATGGAGCGACTC
GTTAATCGCTTCCATGCGCCGCAGTAACAATTGCTCAAGCAGATTTATCGCCAGCAGCTCCGAATAGCGC
CCTTCCCCTTGCCCGGCGTTAATGATTTGCCCAAACAGGTCGCTGAAATGCGGCTGGTGCGCTTCATCCG
GGCGAAAGAACCCCGTATTGGCAAATATTGACGGCCAGTTAAGCCATTCATGCCAGTAGGCGCGCGGACG
AAAGTAAACCCACTGGTGATACCATTCGCGAGCCTCCGGATGACGACCGTAGTGATGAATCTCTCCTGGC
GGGAACAGCAAAATATCACCCGGTCGGCAAACAAATTCTCGTCCCTGATTTTTCACCACCCCCTGACCGC
GAATGGTGAGATTGAGAATATAACCTTTCATTCCCAGCGGTCGGTCGATAAAAAAATCGAGATAACCGTT
GGCCTCAATCGGCGTTAAACCCGCCACCAGATGGGCATTAAACGAGTATCCCGGCAGCAGGGGATCATTT
TGCGCTTCAGCCATACTTTTCATACTCCCGCCATTCAGAGAAGAAACCAATTGTCCATATTGCATCAGAC
ATTGCCGTCACTGCGTCTTTTACTGGCTCTTCTCGCTAACCAAACCGGTAACCCCGCTTATTAAAAGCAT
TCTGTAACAAAGCGGGACCAAAGCCATGACAAAAACGCGTAACAAAAGTGTCTATAATCACGGCAGAAAA
GTCCACATTGATTATTTGCACGGCGTCACACTTTGCTATGCCATAGCATTTTTATCCATAAGATTAGCGG
ATCCTACCTGACGCTTTTTATCGCAACTCTCTACTGTTTCTCCATACCCGTTTTTTGGGCTAACAGGAGG
AATTAACCATGGGGGGTTCTCATCATCATCATCATCATGGTATGGCTAGCATGACTGGTGGACAGCAAAT
GGGTCGGGATCTGTACGACGATGACGATAAGGATCCGAGCTCGAGAATGGTGCAATCTTTTTCCGATCCG
CTGGTAGAACTGCTTCCAGATCACCCGGAATCCCAATATGACTTGCTCGAAGCGCGCCATGCGCTGGAAG
GGATCGCAGCATATTACGCTGCCTTGCGCAGCACAGATGAAGATAAAGAGAGGATCAGAGAGTTGCATCA
TGCGATTGAGCTTGCCCAACAAAGTGGTGATCTCGATGCCGAAAGTAACGCTGTACTTCAGTATCAAACC
GCGGTGACCGAGGCAGCGCACAATGTGGTCCTTTTGCACTTGTTGAGATGTATGGAGCCTATGCTCGCAC
AGAATATCCGACAAAACTTTGAGCTGCTGTACCGTCATAACGTCTATGTCATGGCCGACAAGCAGAGGAA
CGGCATCAAGGCGAACTTCAAGATCCGCCACAACATCGAGGGCGGCGGCGTGCAGCTCGCCTACCACCAC
CAGCAGAACACCCCCATCGGCGACGGCCCCGTGCTGCTGCCCGACAACCACTACCTGTGCACCCAGTCCA
AACTTTCGAAAGACCCCAACGAGAAGCGCGATCACATGGTCCTGCTGGAGTTCGTGACCGCCGCCGGGAT
CACTCTCGGCATGGACGAGCTGTACATGGGCGGTACCGGAGGGAGCATGGTGAGCAAGGGCGAGGAGCTG
TTCACCGGGGTGGTGCCCATCCTGGTCGAGCTGGACGGCGACGTAAACGGCCACAAGTTCAGCGTGTCCG
GCGAGGGTGAGGGCGATGCCACCTACGGCAAGCTGACCCTGAAGTTCATCTGCACCACCGGCAAGCTGCC
CGTGCCCTGGCCCACCCTCGTGACCACCCTGACCTACGGCGTGCAGTGCTTCGGCCGCTACCCCGACCAC
ATGAAGCAGCACGACTTCTTCAAGTCCGCCATGCCCGAAGGCTACATCCAGGAGCGCACCATCTTCTTCG
AGGACGACGGCAACTACAAGACCCGCGCCGAGGTGAAGTTCGAGGGCGACACCCTGGTGAGCCGCATCGA
GCTGAAGGGCATCGACTTCAAGGAGGACGGCAACATCCTGGGGCATAAGCTGGAGTACAACTCGTGGCGA
CGAGAGATGCTGCCGCTCGTGTCTTCCCATCGCACTCGCATATTTGAAGCTATTATGGCAGGAAAACCGG
AGGAAGCCAGGGAAGCGTCCCATAAACACTTGGCCTTTATTGAGGAAATCCTGCTGGACCGGTCAAGGGA
GGAATCACGCCGCGAACGCTCATTGAGACGGCTGGAGCAAAGAAAGAATTGAAAGCTTGGCTGTTTTGGC
GGATGAGAGAAGATTTTCAGCCTGATACAGATTAAATCAGAACGCAGAAGCGGTCTGATAAAACAGAATT
TGCCTGGCGGCAGTAGCGCGGTGGTCCCACCTGACCCCATGCCGAACTCAGAAGTGAAACGCCGTAGCGC
CGATGGTAGTGTGGGGTCTCCCCATGCGAGAGTAGGGAACTGCCAGGCATCAAATAAAACGAAAGGCTCA
GTCGAAAGACTGGGCCTTTCGTTTTATCTGTTGTTTGTCGGTGAACGCTCTCCTGAGTAGGACAAATCCG
CCGGGAGCGGATTTGAACGTTGCGAAGCAACGGCCCGGAGGGTGGCGGGCAGGACGCCCGCCATAAACTG
CCAGGCATCAAATTAAGCAGAAGGCCATCCTGACGGATGGCCTTTTTGCGTTTCTACAAACTCTTTTGTT
TATTTTTCTAAATACATTCAAATATGTATCCGCTCATGAGACAATAACCCTGATAAATGCTTCAATAATA
TTGAAAAAGGAAGAGTATGAGTATTCAACATTTCCGTGTCGCCCTTATTCCCTTTTTTGCGGCATTTTGC
CTTCCTGTTTTTGCTCACCCAGAAACGCTGGTGAAAGTAAAAGATGCTGAAGATCAGTTGGGTGCACGAG
TGGGTTACATCGAACTGGATCTCAACAGCGGTAAGATCCTTGAGAGTTTTCGCCCCGAAGAACGTTTTCC
AATGATGAGCACTTTTAAAGTTCTGCTATGTGGCGCGGTATTATCCCGTGTTGACGCCGGGCAAGAGCAA
CTCGGTCGCCGCATACACTATTCTCAGAATGACTTGGTTGAGTACTCACCAGTCACAGAAAAGCATCTTA
CGGATGGCATGACAGTAAGAGAATTATGCAGTGCTGCCATAACCATGAGTGATAACACTGCGGCCAACTT
ACTTCTGACAACGATCGGAGGACCGAAGGAGCTAACCGCTTTTTTGCACAACATGGGGGATCATGTAACT
CGCCTTGATCGTTGGGAACCGGAGCTGAATGAAGCCATACCAAACGACGAGCGTGACACCACGATGCCTG
TAGCAATGGCAACAACGTTGCGCAAACTATTAACTGGCGAACTACTTACTCTAGCTTCCCGGCAACAATT
AATAGACTGGATGGAGGCGGATAAAGTTGCAGGACCACTTCTGCGCTCGGCCCTTCCGGCTGGCTGGTTT
ATTGCTGATAAATCTGGAGCCGGTGAGCGTGGGTCTCGCGGTATCATTGCAGCACTGGGGCCAGATGGTA
AGCCCTCCCGTATCGTAGTTATCTACACGACGGGGAGTCAGGCAACTATGGATGAACGAAATAGACAGAT
CGCTGAGATAGGTGCCTCACTGATTAAGCATTGGTAACTGTCAGACCAAGTTTACTCATATATACTTTAG
ATTGATTTAAAACTTCATTTTTAATTTAAAAGGATCTAGGTGAAGATCCTTTTTGATAATCTCATGACCA
AAATCCCTTAACGTGAGTTTTCGTTCCACTGAGCGTCAGACCCCGTAGAAAAGATCAAAGGATCTTCTTG
AGATCCTTTTTTTCTGCGCGTAATCTGCTGCTTGCAAACAAAACAACCACCGCTACCAGCGGTGGTTTGT
TTGCCGGATCAAGAGCTACCAACTCTTTTTCCGAAGGTAACTGGCTTCAGCAGAGCGCAGATACCAAATA
CTGTCCTTCTAGTGTAGCCGTAGTTAGGCCACCACTTCAAGAACTCTGTAGCACCGCCTACATACCTCGC
TCTGCTAATCCTGTTACCAGTGGCTGCTGCCAGTGGCGATAAGTCGTGTCTTACCGGGTTGGACTCAAGA
CGATAGTTACCGGATAAGGCGCAGCGGTCGGGCTGAACGGGGGGTTCGTGCACACAGCCCAGCTTGGAGC
GAACGACCTACACCGAACTGAGATACCTACAGCGTGAGCTATGAGAAAGCGCCACGCTTCCCGAAGGGAG
AAAGGCGGACAGGTATCCGGTAAGCGGCAGGGTCGGAACAGGAGAGCGCACGAGGGAGCTTCCAGGGGGA
AACGCCTGGTATCTTTATAGTCCTGTCGGGTTTCGCCACCTCTGACTTGAGCGTCGATTTTTGTGATGCT
CGTCAGGGGGGCGGAGCCTATGGAAAAACGCCAGCAACGCGGCCTTTTTACGGTTCCTGGCCTTTTGCTG
GCCTTTTGCTCACATGTTCTTTCCTGCGTTATCCCCTGATTCTGTGGATAACCGTATTACCGCCTTTGAG
TGAGCTGATA
